>Addgene plasmid #248159 | pB-Orthogonal_LTR5Hs_CARGO | addgene full sequence | sequence record 498704 | Addgene NGS Result
GAAGATCCTTTGATCTTTTCTACGGGGTCTGACGCTCAGTGGAACGAAAACTCACGTTAAGGGATTTTGG
TCATGAGATTATCAAAAAGGATCTTCACCTAGATCCTTTTAAATTAAAAATGAAGTTTTAAATCAATCTA
AAGTATATATGAGTAAACTTGGTCTGACAGTTACCAATGCTTAATCAGTGAGGCACCTATCTCAGCGATC
TGTCTATTTCGTTCATCCATAGTTGCCTGACTCCCCGTCGTGTAGATAACTACGATACGGGAGGGCTTAC
CATCTGGCCCCAGTGCTGCAATGATACCGCGAGACCCACGCTCACCGGCTCCAGATTTATCAGCAATAAA
CCAGCCAGCCGGAAGGGCCGAGCGCAGAAGTGGTCCTGCAACTTTATCCGCCTCCATCCAGTCTATTAAT
TGTTGCCGGGAAGCTAGAGTAAGTAGTTCGCCAGTTAATAGTTTGCGCAACGTTGTTGCCATTGCTACAG
GCATCGTGGTGTCACGCTCGTCGTTTGGTATGGCTTCATTCAGCTCCGGTTCCCAACGATCAAGGCGAGT
TACATGATCCCCCATGTTGTGCAAAAAAGCGGTTAGCTCCTTCGGTCCTCCGATCGTTGTCAGAAGTAAG
TTGGCCGCAGTGTTATCACTCATGGTTATGGCAGCACTGCATAATTCTCTTACTGTCATGCCATCCGTAA
GATGCTTTTCTGTGACTGGTGAGTACTCAACCAAGTCATTCTGAGAATAGTGTATGCGGCGACCGAGTTG
CTCTTGCCCGGCGTCAATACGGGATAATACCGCGCCACATAGCAGAACTTTAAAAGTGCTCATCATTGGA
AAACGTTCTTCGGGGCGAAAACTCTCAAGGATCTTACCGCTGTTGAGATCCAGTTCGATGTAACCCACTC
GTGCACCCAACTGATCTTCAGCATCTTTTACTTTCACCAGCGTTTCTGGGTGAGCAAAAACAGGAAGGCA
AAATGCCGCAAAAAAGGGAATAAGGGCGACACGGAAATGTTGAATACTCATACTCTTCCTTTTTCAATAT
TATTGAAGCATTTATCAGGGTTATTGTCTCATGAGCGGATACATATTTGAATGTATTTAGAAAAATAAAC
AAATAGGGGTTCCGCGCACATTTCCCCGAAAAGTGCCACCTAAATTGTAAGCGTTAATATTTTGTTAAAA
TTCGCGTTAAATTTTTGTTAAATCAGCTCATTTTTTAACCAATAGGCCGAAATCGGCAAAATCCCTTATA
AATCAAAAGAATAGACCGAGATAGGGT
[37 nt withheld, positions 1288-1324]
AAAGAACGTGGACTCCAACGTCAAAGG
[49 nt withheld, positions 1352-1400]
T
[91 nt withheld, positions 1402-1492]
G
[124 nt withheld, positions 1494-1617]
CCCATTCGCCATTCAGGCTGCGCAACTGTTGGGAAGGGCGATCGGTGCGGGCCTCTTCGCTATTACGCCA
GCTGGCGAAAGGGGGATGTGCTGCAAGGCGATTAAGTTGGGTAACGCCAGGGTTTTCCCAGTCACGACGT
TGTAAAACGACGGCCAGTGAGCGCGCCTCGTTCATTCACGTTTTTGAACCCGTGGAGGACGGGCAGACTC
GCGGTGCAAATGTGTTTTACAGCGTGATGGAGCAGATGAAGATGCTCGACACGCTGCAGAACACGCAGCT
AGATTAACCCTAGAAAGATAATCATATTGTGACGTACGTTAAAGATAATCATGTGTAAAATTGACGCATG
TGTTTTATCGGTCTGTATATCGAGGTTTATTTATTAATTTGAATAGATATTAAGTTTTATTATATTTACA
CTTACATACTAATAATAAATTCAACAAACAATTTATTTATGTTTATTTATTTATTAAAAAAAACAAAAAC
TCAAAATTTCTTCTATAAAGTAACAAAACTTTTATGAGGGACAGCCCCCCCCCAAAGCCCCCAGGGATGT
AATTACGTCCCTCCCCCGCTAGGGGGCAGCAGCGAGCCGCCCGGGGCTCCGCTCCGGTCCGGCGCTCCCC
CCGCATCCCCGAGCCGGCAGCGTGCGGGGACAGCCCGGGCACGGGGAAGGTGGCACGGGATCGCTTTCCT
CTGAACGCTTCTCGCTGCTCTTTGAGCCTGCAGACACCTGGGGGGATACGGGGAAAAGGCCTCCACGGCC
AGACTAGAACTTTTAAAAGAAAAGGGGGGATTGGGGGGTACAGTGCAGGGGAAAGAATAGTAGACATAAT
AGCAACAGACATACAAACTAAAGAATTACAAAAACAAATTACAAAAATTCAAAATTTTATCGATCACGAG
ACTAGCCTCGAGGGATCCCGTACGTTCGAAACGCGTGCCTAGCGAATTCACCGGTAGATCTGCTAGCGGC
GCGCCGGTACCCACGTGCACATGTGTTTAAGAGCTATGCTGGAAACAGCATAGCAAGTTTAAATAAGGCT
AGTCCGTTATCAACTTGAAAAAGTGGCACCGAGTCGGTGCTTTTTTTCTCGAGTACTAGGATCCATTAGG
CTTTCCCATGATTCCTTCATATTTGCATATACGATACAAGGCTGTTAGAGAGATAATTGGAATTAATTTG
ACTGTAAACACAAAGATATTAGTACAAAATACGTGACGTAGAAAGTAATAATTTCTTGGGTAGTTTGCAG
TTTTAAAATTATGTTTTAAAATGGACTATCATATGCTTACCGTAACTTGAAAGTATTTCGATTTCTTGGC
TTTATATATCTTGTGGAAAGGACGAAACACCGAACAAGGTTAAGAAAAGTTTAAGAGCTATGCTGGAAAC
AGCATAGCAAGTTTAAATAAGGCTAGTCCGTTATCAACTTGAAAAAGTGGCACCGAGTCGGTGCTTTTTT
TCTCGAGTACTAGGATCCATTAGGCTTTCCCATGATTCCTTCATATTTGCATATACGATACAAGGCTGTT
AGAGAGATAATTGGAATTAATTTGACTGTAAACACAAAGATATTAGTACAAAATACGTGACGTAGAAAGT
AATAATTTCTTGGGTAGTTTGCAGTTTTAAAATTATGTTTTAAAATGGACTATCATATGCTTACCGTAAC
TTGAAAGTATTTCGATTTCTTGGCTTTATATATCTTGTGGAAAGGACGAAACACCGAACCTTGGACAACA
CCGTTTAAGAGCTATGCTGGAAACAGCATAGCAAGTTTAAATAAGGCTAGTCCGTTATCAACTTGAAAAA
GTGGCACCGAGTCGGTGCTTTTTTTCTCGAGTACTAGGATCCATTAGGCTTTCCCATGATTCCTTCATAT
TTGCATATACGATACAAGGCTGTTAGAGAGATAATTGGAATTAATTTGACTGTAAACACAAAGATATTAG
TACAAAATACGTGACGTAGAAAGTAATAATTTCTTGGGTAGTTTGCAGTTTTAAAATTATGTTTTAAAAT
GGACTATCATATGCTTACCGTAACTTGAAAGTATTTCGATTTCTTGGCTTTATATATCTTGTGGAAAGGA
CGAAACACCGAATACCTGGCTTTCCTGTTTAAGAGCTATGCTGGAAACAGCATAGCAAGTTTAAATAAGG
CTAGTCCGTTATCAACTTGAAAAAGTGGCACCGAGTCGGTGCTTTTTTTCTCGAGTACTAGGATCCATTA
GGCTTTCCCATGATTCCTTCATATTTGCATATACGATACAAGGCTGTTAGAGAGATAATTGGAATTAATT
TGACTGTAAACACAAAGATATTAGTACAAAATACGTGACGTAGAAAGTAATAATTTCTTGGGTAGTTTGC
AGTTTTAAAATTATGTTTTAAAATGGACTATCATATGCTTACCGTAACTTGAAAGTATTTCGATTTCTTG
GCTTTATATATCTTGTGGAAAGGACGAAACACCGAGAAAAGTGGGCCCAGGTTTAAGAGCTATGCTGGAA
ACAGCATAGCAAGTTTAAATAAGGCTAGTCCGTTATCAACTTGAAAAAGTGGCACCGAGTCGGTGCTTTT
TTTCTCGAGTACTAGGATCCATTAGGCTTTCCCATGATTCCTTCATATTTGCATATACGATACAAGGCTG
TTAGAGAGATAATTGGAATTAATTTGACTGTAAACACAAAGATATTAGTACAAAATACGTGACGTAGAAA
GTAATAATTTCTTGGGTAGTTTGCAGTTTTAAAATTATGTTTTAAAATGGACTATCATATGCTTACCGTA
ACTTGAAAGTATTTCGATTTCTTGGCTTTATATATCTTGTGGAAAGGACGAAACACCGAGACATTCCATT
GCCCGTTTAAGAGCTATGCTGGAAACAGCATAGCAAGTTTAAATAAGGCTAGTCCGTTATCAACTTGAAA
AAGTGGCACCGAGTCGGTGCTTTTTTTCTCGAGTACTAGGATCCATTAGGCTTTCCCATGATTCCTTCAT
ATTTGCATATACGATACAAGGCTGTTAGAGAGATAATTGGAATTAATTTGACTGTAAACACAAAGATATT
AGTACAAAATACGTGACGTAGAAAGTAATAATTTCTTGGGTAGTTTGCAGTTTTAAAATTATGTTTTAAA
ATGGACTATCATATGCTTACCGTAACTTGAAAGTATTTCGATTTCTTGGCTTTATATATCTTGTGGAAAG
GACGAAACACCGAGCCCGACACCTGTAAGTTTAAGAGCTATGCTGGAAACAGCATAGCAAGTTTAAATAA
GGCTAGTCCGTTATCAACTTGAAAAAGTGGCACCGAGTCGGTGCTTTTTTTCTCGAGTACTAGGATCCAT
TAGGCTTTCCCATGATTCCTTCATATTTGCATATACGATACAAGGCTGTTAGAGAGATAATTGGAATTAA
TTTGACTGTAAACACAAAGATATTAGTACAAAATACGTGACGTAGAAAGTAATAATTTCTTGGGTAGTTT
GCAGTTTTAAAATTATGTTTTAAAATGGACTATCATATGCTTACCGTAACTTGAAAGTATTTCGATTTCT
TGGCTTTATATATCTTGTGGAAAGGACGAAACACCGAGGGTCTGTGCTGAGGGTTTAAGAGCTATGCTGG
AAACAGCATAGCAAGTTTAAATAAGGCTAGTCCGTTATCAACTTGAAAAAGTGGCACCGAGTCGGTGCTT
TTTTTCTCGAGTACTAGGATCCATTAGGCTTTCCCATGATTCCTTCATATTTGCATATACGATACAAGGC
TGTTAGAGAGATAATTGGAATTAATTTGACTGTAAACACAAAGATATTAGTACAAAATACGTGACGTAGA
AAGTAATAATTTCTTGGGTAGTTTGCAGTTTTAAAATTATGTTTTAAAATGGACTATCATATGCTTACCG
TAACTTGAAAGTATTTCGATTTCTTGGCTTTATATATCTTGTGGAAAGGACGAAACACCGGAAACACCCA
CAGGTGGTTTAAGAGCTATGCTGGAAACAGCATAGCAAGTTTAAATAAGGCTAGTCCGTTATCAACTTGA
AAAAGTGGCACCGAGTCGGTGCTTTTTTTCTCGAGTACTAGGATCCATTAGGCTTTCCCATGATTCCTTC
ATATTTGCATATACGATACAAGGCTGTTAGAGAGATAATTGGAATTAATTTGACTGTAAACACAAAGATA
TTAGTACAAAATACGTGACGTAGAAAGTAATAATTTCTTGGGTAGTTTGCAGTTTTAAAATTATGTTTTA
AAATGGACTATCATATGCTTACCGTAACTTGAAAGTATTTCGATTTCTTGGCTTTATATATCTTGTGGAA
AGGACGAAACACCGTACATTCCATTGCCCAGTTTAAGAGCTATGCTGGAAACAGCATAGCAAGTTTAAAT
AAGGCTAGTCCGTTATCAACTTGAAAAAGTGGCACCGAGTCGGTGCTTTTTTTCTCGAGTACTAGGATCC
ATTAGGCTTTCCCATGATTCCTTCATATTTGCATATACGATACAAGGCTGTTAGAGAGATAATTGGAATT
AATTTGACTGTAAACACAAAGATATTAGTACAAAATACGTGACGTAGAAAGTAATAATTTCTTGGGTAGT
TTGCAGTTTTAAAATTATGTTTTAAAATGGACTATCATATGCTTACCGTAACTTGAAAGTATTTCGATTT
CTTGGCTTTATATATCTTGTGGAAAGGACGAAACACCGTACCATCTCGGAGACGGTTTAAGAGCTATGCT
GGAAACAGCATAGCAAGTTTAAATAAGGCTAGTCCGTTATCAACTTGAAAAAGTGGCACCGAGTCGGTGC
TTTTTTTCTCGAGTACTAGGATCCATTAGGCTTTCCCATGATTCCTTCATATTTGCATATACGATACAAG
GCTGTTAGAGAGATAATTGGAATTAATTTGACTGTAAACACAAAGATATTAGTACAAAATACGTGACGTA
GAAAGTAATAATTTCTTGGGTAGTTTGCAGTTTTAAAATTATGTTTTAAAATGGACTATCATATGCTTAC
CGTAACTTGAAAGTATTTCGATTTCTTGGCTTTATATATCTTGTGGAAAGGACGAAACACCGTACGAGAA
ACACCCACGTTTAAGAGCTATGCTGGAAACAGCATAGCAAGTTTAAATAAGGCTAGTCCGTTATCAACTT
GAAAAAGTGGCACCGAGTCGGTGCTTTTTTTCTCGAGTACTAGGATCCATTAGGCTTTCCCATGATTCCT
TCATATTTGCATATACGATACAAGGCTGTTAGAGAGATAATTGGAATTAATTTGACTGTAAACACAAAGA
TATTAGTACAAAATACGTGACGTAGAAAGTAATAATTTCTTGGGTAGTTTGCAGTTTTAAAATTATGTTT
TAAAATGGACTATCATATGCTTACCGTAACTTGAAAGTATTTCGATTTCTTGGCTTTATATATCTTGTGG
AAAGGACGAAACACCGTGATCAATAAATACTGGTTTAAGAGCTATGCTGGAAACAGCATAGCAAGTTTAA
ATAAGGCTAGTCCGTTATCAACTTGAAAAAGTGGCACCGAGTCGGTGCTTTTTTTCTCGAGTACTAGGAT
CCATTAGGCTTTCCCATGATTCCTTCATATTTGCATATACGATACAAGGCTGTTAGAGAGATAATTGGAA
TTAATTTGACTGTAAACACAAAGATATTAGTACAAAATACGTGACGTAGAAAGTAATAATTTCTTGGGTA
GTTTGCAGTTTTAAAATTATGTTTTAAAATGGACTATCATATGCTTACCGTAACTTGAAAGTATTTCGAT
TTCTTGGCTTTATATATCTTGTGGAAAGGACGAAACACCGTTTTTTTTCTAGACTGACGAGACCCTAGAG
GTACCCGTTACATAACTTACGGTAAATGGCCCGCCTGGCTGACCGCCCAACGACCCCCGCCCATTGACGT
CAATAGTAACGCCAATAGGGACTTTCCATTGACGTCAATGGGTGGAGTATTTACGGTAAACTGCCCACTT
GGCAGTACATCAAGTGTATCATATGCCAAGTACGCCCCCTATTGACGTCAATGACGGTAAATGGCCCGCC
TGGCATTGTGCCCAGTACATGACCTTATGGGACTTTCCTACTTGGCAGTACATCTACGTATTAGTCATCG
CTATTACCATGGTCGAGGTGAGCCCCACGTTCTGCTTCACTCTCCCCATCTCCCCCCCCTCCCCACCCCC
AATTTTGTATTTATTTATTTTTTAATTATTTTGTGCAGCGATGGGGGCGGGGGGGGGGGGGGGGCGCGCG
CCRGGSGGGGSGGGGSGGGGSGRGGGGSGGGGSGGGGSGRGGCGGRGAGGKGCGGCGGCAGCCAATCAGA
GCGGCGCGCTCCGAAAGTTTCCTTTTATGGCGAGGCGGCGGCGGCGGCGGCCCTATAAAAAGCGAAGCGC
GCGGCGGGCGGGAGTCGCTGCGCGCTGCCTTCGCCCCGTGCCCCGCTCCGCCGCCGCCTCGCGCCGCCCG
CCCCGGCTCTGACTGACCGCGTTACTCCCACAGGTGAGCGGGCGGGACGGCCCTTCTCCTCCGGGCTGTA
ATTAGCTGAGCAAGAGGTAAGGGTTTAAGGGATGGTTGGTTGGTGGGGTATTAATGTTTAATTACCTGGA
GCACCTGCCTGAAATCACTTTTTTTCAGGTTGGACCGGTGCCACCATGGTGAGCAAGGGCGAGGAGGATA
ACATGGCCATCATCAAGGAGTTCATGCGCTTCAAGGTGCACATGGAGGGCTCCGTGAACGGCCACGAGTT
CGAGATCGAGGGCGAGGGCGAGGGCCGCCCCTACGAGGGCACCCAGACCGCCAAGCTGAAGGTGACCAAG
GGTGGCCCCCTGCCCTTCGCCTGGGACATCCTGTCCCCTCAGTTCATGTACGGCTCCAAGGCCTACGTGA
AGCACCCCGCCGACATCCCCGACTACTTGAAGCTGTCCTTCCCCGAGGGCTTCAAGTGGGAGCGCGTGAT
GAACTTCGAGGACGGCGGCGTGGTGACCGTGACCCAGGACTCCTCCCTGCAGGACGGCGAGTTCATCTAC
AAGGTGAAGCTGCGCGGCACCAACTTCCCCTCCGACGGCCCCGTAATGCAGAAAAAGACCATGGGCTGGG
AGGCCTCCTCCGAGCGGATGTACCCCGAGGACGGCGCCCTGAAGGGCGAGATCAAGCAGAGGCTGAAGCT
GAAGGACGGCGGCCACTACGACGCTGAGGTCAAGACCACCTACAAGGCCAAGAAGCCCGTGCAGCTGCCC
GGCGCCTACAACGTCAACATCAAGTTGGACATCACCTCCCACAACGAGGACTACACCATCGTGGAACAGT
ACGAACGCGCCGAGGGCCGCCACTCCACCGGCGGCATGGACGAGCTGTACAAGTAGGAATTCCTAGAGCT
CGCTGATCAGCCTCGACTGTGCCTTCTAGTTGCCAGCCATCTGTTGTTTGCCCCTCCCCCGTGCCTTCCT
TGACCCTGGAAGGTGCCACTCCCACTGTCCTTTCCTAATAAAATGAGGAAATTGCATCGCATTGTCTGAG
TAGGTGTCATTCTATTCTGGGGGGTGGGGTGGGGCAGGACAGCAAGGGGGAGGATTGGGAAGAGAATAGC
AGGCATGCTGGGGAGCGGCCGCGTCGACAATCAACCTCTGGATTACAAAATTTGTGAAAGATTGACTGGT
ATTCTTAACTATGTTGCTCCTTTTACGCTATGTGGATACGCTGCTTTAATGCCTTTGTATCATGCTATTG
CTTCCCGTATGGCTTTCATTTTCTCCTCCTTGTATAAATCCTGGTTGCTGTCTCTTTATGAGGAGTTGTG
GCCCGTTGTCAGGCAACGTGGCGTGGTGTGCACTGTGTTTGCTGACGCAACCCCCACTGGTTGGGGCATT
GCCACCACCTGTCAGCTCCTTTCCGGGACTTTCGCTTTCCCCCTCCCTATTGCCACGGCGGAACTCATCG
CCGCCTGCCTTGCCCGCTGCTGGACAGGGGCTCGGCTGTTGGGCACTGACAATTCCGTGGTGTTGTCGGG
GAAGCTGACGTCCTTTCCATGGCTGCTCGCCTGTGTTGCCACCTGGATTCTGCGCGGGACGTCCTTCTGC
TACGTCCCTTCGGCCCTCAATCCAGCGGACCTTCCTTCCCGCGGCCTGCTGCCGGCTCTGCGGCCTCTTC
CGCGTCTTCGCCTTCGCCCTCAGACGAGTCGGATCTCCCTTTGGGCCGCCTCCCCGCCTGGAATTTCACC
GGCGACCGATTCCTCCCGATAAGTAAATTACAGAAAAGCTCAGGTTAAATGTAAGAGGATCTTAAATATT
GATTTGGTTTTTGTCTTAATGGTGCCCGGCGTATTTATACGAACCATTAAATTTCACTAGACCGTTTGTA
GTCAGTGGTGAACGCTGCATGACCCACGCTCTCAAAGTGAGTTGTGTTGCTTTGCGGGAATCCAGCAGTC
ACATTAATGCTGGAAAAAGTTCAGGCAACTAGTGTACTTTGTAGCGGGGTCCGGGAGAGGCTGGGGTCTA
GAGTGGCGATGGGACGAAAGTGTAAAGAAAGTTTTCGGTGTGTGTGTGTGTGTGTGTGTGTGTGTGTGTG
TGTGTGTAGGTAGGTAGGTAGAAACTGCATCCTCTGCTTGTGTAAATTCGGTTACAAGTCTGTAACAGAG
GTACTGAGATGTGACTGAGTCTCAAGGCCAGGCGATCGGGATTCTGAAGAGGCATTTGCATAACTGAGCA
AGAGTCTTTGCCCCACCCTTCCACGCCGACCCAAGACAAGGGGACAGCTCTGGGTGGGTCACCTGAAGGG
CCAGGGGCCCGCCCACATCCCCGCCCACACCCACCTTGAGCGCTTCTCATTGGGCATTCCAGCCTACCCA
GCTCGGAGTTAGTTACTCCGTAAGTGTGGCCGGAACAGAGTTCGTCCATCTAAAAAGGGAGGGGACCGGC
GAACACATCTAGAGCCACCATGGGATCGGCCATTGAACAAGATGGATTGCACGCAGGTTCTCCGGCCGCT
TGGGTGGAGAGGCTATTCGGCTATGACTGGGCACAACAGACAATCGGCTGCTCTGATGCCGCCGTGTTCC
GGCTGTCAGCGCAGGGGCGCCCGGTTCTTTTTGTCAAGACCGACCTGTCCGGTGCCCTGAATGAACTGCA
GGACGAGGCAGCGCGGCTATCGTGGCTGGCCACGACGGGCGTTCCTTGCGCAGCTGTGCTCGACGTTGTC
ACTGAAGCGGGAAGGGACTGGCTGCTATTGGGCGAAGTGCCGGGGCAGGATCTCCTGTCATCTCACCTTG
CTCCTGCCGAGAAAGTATCCATCATGGCTGATGCAATGCGGCGGCTGCATACGCTTGATCCGGCTACCTG
CCCATTCGACCACCAAGCGAAACATCGCATCGAGCGAGCACGTACTCGGATGGAAGCCGGTCTTGTCGAT
CAGGATGATCTGGACGAAGAGCATCAGGGGCTCGCGCCAGCCGAACTGTTCGCCAGGCTCAAGGCGCGCA
TGCCCGACGGCGATGATCTCGTCGTGACCCATGGCGATGCCTGCTTGCCGAATATCATGGTGGAAAATGG
CCGCTTTTCTGGATTCATCGACTGTGGCCGGCTGGGTGTGGCGGACCGCTATCAGGACATAGCGTTGGCT
ACCCGTGATATTGCTGAAGAGCTTGGCGGCGAATGGGCTGACCGCTTCCTCGTGCTTTACGGTATCGCCG
CTCCCGATTCGCAGCGCATCGCCTTCTATCGCCTTCTTGACGAGTTCTTCTGAAGAACTAACTAAACTTG
TTTATTGCAGCTTATAATGGTTACAAATAAAGCAATAGCATCACAAATTTCACAAATAAAGCATTTTTTT
CACTGCATTCTAGTTGTGGTTTGTCCAAACTCATCAATGTATCTTATCATGTCTGGAATTGACTCAAATG
ATGTCAATTAGTCTATCAGAAGCTCATCTGGTCTCCCTTCCGGGGGACAAGACATCCCTGTTTAATATTT
AAACAGCAGTGTTCCCAAACTGGGTTCTTATATCCCTTGCTCTGGTCAACCAGGTTGCAGGGTTTCCTGT
CCTCACAGGAACGAAGTCCCTAAAGAAACAGTGGCAGCCAGGTTTAGCCCCGGAATTGACTGGATTCCTT
TTTTAGGGCCCATTGGTATGGCTTTTTCCCCGTATCCCCCCAGGTGTCTGCAGGCTCAAAGAGCAGCGAG
AAGCGTTCAGAGGAAAGCGATCCCGTGCCACCTTCCCCGTGCCCGGGCTGTCCCCGCACGCTGCCGGCTC
GGGGATGCGGGGGGAGCGCCGGACCGGAGCGGAGCCCCGGGCGGCTCGCTGCTGCCCCCTAGCGGGGGAG
GGACGTAATTACATCCCTGGGGGCTTTGGGGGGGGGCTGTCCCTGATATCTATAACAAGAAAATATATAT
ATAATAAGTTATCACGTAAGTAGAACATGAAATAACAATATAATTATCGTATGAGTTAAATCTTAAAAGT
CACGTAAAAGATAATCATGCGTCATTTTGACTCACGCGGTCGTTATAGTTCAAAATCAGTGACACTTACC
GCATTGACAAGCACGCCTCACGGGAGCTCCAAGCGGCGACTGAGATGTCCTAAATGCACAGCGACGGATT
CGCGCTATTTAGAAAGAGAGAGCAATATTTCAAGAATGCATGCGTCAATTTTACGCAGACTATCTTTCTA
GGGTTAATCTAGCTGCATCAGGATCATATCGTCGGGTCTTTTTTCCGGCTCAGTCATCGCCCAAGCTGGC
GCTATCTGGGCATCGGGGAGGAAGAAGCCCGTGCCTTTTCCCGCGAGGTTGAAGCGGCATGGAAAGAGTT
TGCCGAGGATGACTGCTGCTGCATTGACGTTGAGCGAAAACGCACGTTTACCATGATGATTCGGGAAGGT
GTGGCCATGCACGCCTTTAACGGTGAACTGTTCGTTCAGGCCACCTGGGATACCAGTTCGTCGCGGCTTT
TCCGGACACAGTTCCGGATGGTCAGCCCGAAGCGCATCAGCAACCCGAACAATACCGGCGACAGCCGGAA
CTGCCGTGCCGGTGTGCAGATTAATGACAGCGGTGCGGCGCTGGGATATTACGTCAGCGAGGACGGGTAT
CCTGGCTGGATGCCGCAGAAATGGACATGGATACCCCGTGAGTTACCCGGCGGGCGCGCTTGGCGTAATC
ATGGTCATAGCTGTTTCCTGTGTGAAATTGTTATCCGCTCACAATTCCACACAACATACGAGCCGGAAGC
ATAAAGTGTAAAGCCTGGGGTGCCTAATGAGTGAGCTAACTCACATTAATTGCGTTGCGCTCACTGCCCG
CTTTCCAGTCGGGAAACCTGTCGTGCCAGCTGCATTAATGAATCGGCCAACGCGCGGGGAGAGGCGGTTT
GCGTATTGGGCGCTCTTCCGCTTCCTCGCTCACTGACTCGCTGCGCTCGGTCGTTCGGCTGCGGCGAGCG
GTATCAGCTCACTCAAAGGCGGTAATACGGTTATCCACAGAATCAGGGGATAACGCAGGAAAGAACATTT
GAGCAAAAGGCCAGCAAAAGGCCAGGAACCGTAAAAAGGCCGCGTTGCTGGCGTTTTTCCATAGGCTCCG
CCCCCCTGACGAGCATCACAAAAATCGACGCTCAAGTCAGAGGTGGCGAAACCCGACAGGACTATAAAGA
TACCAGGCGTTTCCCCCTGGAAGCTCCCTCGTGCGCTCTCCTGTTCCGACCCTGCCGCTTACCGGATACC
TGTCCGCCTTTCTCCCTTCGGGAAGCGTGGCGCTTTCTCATAGCTCACGCTGTAGGTATCTCAGTTCGGT
GTAGGTCGTTCGCTCCAAGCTGGGCTGTGTGCACGAACCCCCCGTTCAGCCCGACCGCTGCGCCTTATCC
GGTAACTATCGTCTTGAGTCCAACCCGGTAAGACACGACTTATCGCCACTGGCAGCAGCCACTGGTAACA
GGATTAGCAGAGCGAGGTATGTAGGCGGTGCTACAGAGTTCTTGAAGTGGTGGCCTAACTACGGCTACAC
TAGAAGAACAGTATTTGGTATCTGCGCTCTGCTGAAGCCAGTTACCTTCGGAAAAAGAGTTGGTAGCTCT
TGATCCGGCAAACAAACCACCGCTGGTAGCGGTGGTTTTTTTGTTTGCAAGCAGCAGATTACGCGCAGAA
AAAAAGGATCTCAA
Features (pLannotate 1.2.2; 47 found; start..end, strand, type, name):
    171..1031    -  CDS            AmpR: β-lactamase; bla; confers resistance to ampicillin, carbenicillin, and related antibiotics
   1032..1136    -  promoter       AmpR promoter: bla
   1189..1617    -  rep_origin     f1 ori (sequence partly withheld): f1 bacteriophage origin of replication; arrow indicates direction of (+) strand synthesis
   1622..1777    -  CDS            lacZα (fragment): LacZα fragment of β-galactosidase; lacZ fragment
   1779..1898    +  CDS            B (fragment): PORTL_LAMBD - Experimental evidence at protein level: Swiss-Prot protein existence level 1. Forms the portal vertex of the capsid (PubMed:6228056, PubMed:6232391). This portal plays critical roles in head assembly, genome packaging, neck/tail attachment, and genome ejection (Probable). The portal protein multimerizes as a single ring-shaped homododecamer arranged around a central channel (PubMed:6232391). Binds to the terminase subunits to form the packaging machine (PubMed:7799432). From Escherichia phage lambda (Bacteriophage lambda).
   2398..2515    +  misc_feature   cPPT/CTS: central polypurine tract and central termination sequence of HIV-1
   2640..2707    +  misc_RNA       tracrRNA (fragment): trans-activating CRISPR RNA for the Streptococcus pyogenes CRISPR/Cas9 system
   2739..2970    +  promoter       U6 promoter: RNA polymerase III promoter for human U6 snRNA
   3014..3081    +  misc_RNA       tracrRNA (fragment): trans-activating CRISPR RNA for the Streptococcus pyogenes CRISPR/Cas9 system
   3113..3344    +  promoter       U6 promoter: RNA polymerase III promoter for human U6 snRNA
   3388..3455    +  misc_RNA       tracrRNA (fragment): trans-activating CRISPR RNA for the Streptococcus pyogenes CRISPR/Cas9 system
   3487..3718    +  promoter       U6 promoter: RNA polymerase III promoter for human U6 snRNA
   3762..3829    +  misc_RNA       tracrRNA (fragment): trans-activating CRISPR RNA for the Streptococcus pyogenes CRISPR/Cas9 system
   3861..4092    +  promoter       U6 promoter: RNA polymerase III promoter for human U6 snRNA
   4136..4203    +  misc_RNA       tracrRNA (fragment): trans-activating CRISPR RNA for the Streptococcus pyogenes CRISPR/Cas9 system
   4235..4466    +  promoter       U6 promoter: RNA polymerase III promoter for human U6 snRNA
   4510..4577    +  misc_RNA       tracrRNA (fragment): trans-activating CRISPR RNA for the Streptococcus pyogenes CRISPR/Cas9 system
   4609..4840    +  promoter       U6 promoter: RNA polymerase III promoter for human U6 snRNA
   4884..4951    +  misc_RNA       tracrRNA (fragment): trans-activating CRISPR RNA for the Streptococcus pyogenes CRISPR/Cas9 system
   4983..5214    +  promoter       U6 promoter: RNA polymerase III promoter for human U6 snRNA
   5258..5325    +  misc_RNA       tracrRNA (fragment): trans-activating CRISPR RNA for the Streptococcus pyogenes CRISPR/Cas9 system
   5357..5588    +  promoter       U6 promoter: RNA polymerase III promoter for human U6 snRNA
   5632..5699    +  misc_RNA       tracrRNA (fragment): trans-activating CRISPR RNA for the Streptococcus pyogenes CRISPR/Cas9 system
   5731..5962    +  promoter       U6 promoter: RNA polymerase III promoter for human U6 snRNA
   6006..6073    +  misc_RNA       tracrRNA (fragment): trans-activating CRISPR RNA for the Streptococcus pyogenes CRISPR/Cas9 system
   6105..6336    +  promoter       U6 promoter: RNA polymerase III promoter for human U6 snRNA
   6380..6447    +  misc_RNA       tracrRNA (fragment): trans-activating CRISPR RNA for the Streptococcus pyogenes CRISPR/Cas9 system
   6479..6710    +  promoter       U6 promoter: RNA polymerase III promoter for human U6 snRNA
   6754..6821    +  misc_RNA       tracrRNA (fragment): trans-activating CRISPR RNA for the Streptococcus pyogenes CRISPR/Cas9 system
   6853..7084    +  promoter       U6 promoter: RNA polymerase III promoter for human U6 snRNA
   7128..7195    +  misc_RNA       tracrRNA (fragment): trans-activating CRISPR RNA for the Streptococcus pyogenes CRISPR/Cas9 system
   7227..7458    +  promoter       U6 promoter: RNA polymerase III promoter for human U6 snRNA
   7503..7788    +  enhancer       CMV enhancer: human cytomegalovirus immediate early enhancer; contains an 18-bp deletion relative to the standard CMV enhancer
   7790..8067    +  promoter       chicken β-actin promoter: No description available
   8068..8295    +  intron         hybrid intron: hybrid between chicken β-actin (CBA) and minute virus of mice (MMV) introns (Gray et al., 2011)
   8313..9020    +  CDS            mCherry: mCherry is a basic (constitutively fluorescent) red fluorescent protein published in 2004, derived from Discosoma sp.. It is reported to be a very rapidly-maturing monomer with low acid sensitivity.
   9054..9165    +  polyA_signal   bGH poly(A) signal: bovine growth hormone polyadenylation signal
   9276..9864    +  misc_feature   WPRE: woodchuck hepatitis virus posttranscriptional regulatory element
  10597..11400   +  CDS            NeoR/KanR: aminoglycoside phosphotransferase from Tn5; aph(3')-II (or nptII); confers resistance to neomycin, kanamycin, and G418 (Geneticin®)
  11412..11533   +  polyA_signal   SV40 poly(A) signal: SV40 polyadenylation signal
  11551..11643   +  ncRNA          G-CSF SLDE: Accession: RF00183 - G-CSF factor stem-loop destabilising element (SLDE)
  12340..12807   +  CDS            B (fragment): PORTL_LAMBD - Experimental evidence at protein level: Swiss-Prot protein existence level 1. Forms the portal vertex of the capsid (PubMed:6228056, PubMed:6232391). This portal plays critical roles in head assembly, genome packaging, neck/tail attachment, and genome ejection (Probable). The portal protein multimerizes as a single ring-shaped homododecamer arranged around a central channel (PubMed:6232391). Binds to the terminase subunits to form the packaging machine (PubMed:7799432). From Escherichia phage lambda (Bacteriophage lambda).
  12843..12865   -  protein_bind   lac operator (fragment): The lac repressor binds to the lac operator to inhibit transcription in E. coli. This inhibition can be relieved by adding lactose or isopropyl-β-D-thiogalactopyranoside (IPTG). lac repressor encoded by lacI
  12869..12899   -  promoter       lac promoter: promoter for the E. coli lac operon
  12914..12935   -  protein_bind   CAP binding site: CAP binding activates transcription in the presence of cAMP. E. coli catabolite activator protein
  12948..13040   -  CDS            lacI (fragment): lac repressor; lacI; The lac repressor binds to the lac operator to inhibit transcription in E. coli. This inhibition can be relieved by adding lactose or isopropyl-β-D-thiogalactopyranoside (IPTG).
  13223..13811   -  rep_origin     ori: high-copy-number ColE1/pMB1/pBR322/pUC origin of replication
