[The description below was written by a language model from this plasmid's Addgene catalogue record and pLannotate feature annotations shown in this document.]
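Description:
pB-Orthogonal_LTR5Hs_CARGO is a roughly 13.8 kb piggyBac-based mammalian CRISPR plasmid that carries a multiplexed array of guide RNAs directed against LTR5Hs elements. It is described as an orthogonal guide set relative to an earlier LTR5Hs array from the same source. In bacteria it is maintained through a high-copy ColE1/pUC-type origin with ampicillin resistance (AmpR), and the backbone also retains an f1 origin and lac/lacZα remnants. The recorded use of a recombination-tolerant strain is consistent with the highly repetitive nature of the array.

The feature table shows the payload as a tandem series of thirteen annotated human U6 (RNA polymerase III) promoters alternating with thirteen S. pyogenes Cas9 scaffold (tracrRNA-derived) segments. This layout indicates a set of independent guide expression units, each with its own promoter, short spacer and scaffold. The individual spacers are not annotated, and the exact guide count is not stated in the record. Downstream, a CMV enhancer/chicken β-actin promoter with a hybrid intron drives mCherry, terminated by a bGH polyadenylation signal, which marks cells carrying the array. A WPRE lies after this unit, and a cPPT/CTS element precedes the array. A NeoR/KanR cassette with an SV40 poly(A) signal allows G418 selection in mammalian cells, although its promoter is not annotated. The piggyBac terminal repeats are also not annotated. The two hits labelled as lambda portal protein fragments flank the cargo, but their identity cannot be confirmed from the table.

No Cas9 or dCas9 effector is encoded, so this must be supplied separately. With a piggyBac transposase provided in trans, the cassette would integrate stably into the genome, allowing many LTR5Hs copies to be targeted at once to study their regulatory function.
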