Addgene plasmid #248159: pB-Orthogonal_LTR5Hs_CARGO
Purpose: Encodes a set of guide RNAs targeting LTR5Hs elements (orthogonal to Addgene #191316)
Depositing lab: Joanna Wysocka. Depositing organization: Stanford University. Publication: A human-specific regulatory mechanism revealed in a pre-implantation model. Fueyo R, Wang S, Crocker OJ, Swigut T, Nakauchi H, Wysocka J. Nature. 2025 Oct 1. doi: 10.1038/s41586-025-09571-1. PubMed 41034587.
Backbone
  Vector backbone: piggyBac
  Total vector size (bp): 13812
  Vector type: Mammalian Expression, CRISPR
  Selectable markers: Neomycin (select with G418)
Growth in bacteria
  Bacterial resistance: Ampicillin, 100 μg/mL
  Growth temperature: 30°C
  Growth strain: NEB Stable
  Copy number: High Copy
Gene/Insert
  Gene/Insert name: Array of guide RNAs
  gRNA/shRNA sequence: LTR5Hs elements
  Species: Synthetic
  Tag / fusion protein: mCherry
  Cloning method: Other
  Sequencing primers: 5′ gtaaaacgacggccagt
Terms and licenses: Academic/Nonprofit Terms; Industry Terms: Not Available to Industry
How to cite: pB-Orthogonal_LTR5Hs_CARGO was a gift from Joanna Wysocka (Addgene plasmid # 248159 ; http://n2t.net/addgene:248159 ; RRID:Addgene_248159)
